Addgene plasmid #222913: pX330_NPM2_cterm3
Purpose: Cas9/sgRNA plasmid for targeting NPM2
Depositing lab: George Church. Depositing organization: Harvard Medical School. Publication: Rapid Human Oogonia-like Cell Specification via Combinatorial Transcription Factor-Directed Differentiation. Pierson Smela M, Kramme CC, Fortuna PRJ, Wolf B, Srikar Kavirayuni V, Adams J, Ma C, Velychko S, Widocki U, Goel S, Chen T, Vincoff S, Dong E, Kohman RE, Kobayashi M, Shioda T, Church GM, Chatterjee P. bioRxiv 2022.07.11.499564 10.1101/2022.07.11.499564.
Backbone
  Vector backbone: pX330
  Vector type: CRISPR
Growth in bacteria
  Bacterial resistance: Ampicillin, 100 μg/mL
  Growth temperature: 37°C
  Growth strain: NEB Stable
  Copy number: High Copy
Gene/Insert
  Gene/Insert name: Cas9, NPM2 sgRNA 3
  gRNA/shRNA sequence: GAAATGAGGAGCCACGCCTT
  Species: H. sapiens (human), Synthetic
  Entrez Gene: NPM2
  Cloning method: Golden Gate
Terms and licenses: Academic/Nonprofit Terms; Industry Terms: Not Available to Industry
Depositor comments: Please visit https://doi.org/10.1101/2022.07.11.499564 for bioRxiv preprint
How to cite: pX330_NPM2_cterm3 was a gift from George Church (Addgene plasmid # 222913 ; http://n2t.net/addgene:222913 ; RRID:Addgene_222913)
