[The description below was written by a language model from this plasmid's Addgene catalogue record and pLannotate feature annotations shown in this document.]
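Description:
pX330_NPM2_cterm3 is an all-in-one CRISPR plasmid built on the pX330 backbone that expresses both Streptococcus pyogenes Cas9 and a single guide RNA directed against the human NPM2 gene. It is intended for delivery into mammalian cells. In bacteria it is propagated through a high-copy ColE1/pUC-type origin and selected with ampicillin via the β-lactamase (AmpR) cassette. An f1 phage origin is also present, and short bom and rop fragments appear as backbone remnants. A single AAV2 inverted terminal repeat is annotated downstream of the Cas9 cassette. Because only one ITR is detected, the table does not support treating this as a packageable AAV genome.

The plasmid carries two expression units in tandem. A human U6 RNA polymerase III promoter drives the sgRNA. The NPM2-specific spacer, inserted by Golden Gate cloning, sits in the gap between the promoter and the S. pyogenes gRNA scaffold, and a partial second scaffold fragment is annotated just after the first. Downstream, a hybrid promoter made of the CMV enhancer, the chicken β-actin promoter and a hybrid intron drives Cas9. The annotation tool splits Cas9 into adjoining N- and C-terminal portions, but these are contiguous and so correspond to one continuous coding region. This is fused at its C terminus to a bipartite nucleoplasmin nuclear localization signal and terminated by the bovine growth hormone polyadenylation signal.

The recorded purpose is Cas9/sgRNA targeting of NPM2. The name indicates this is the third guide of a set and suggests it is aimed at the C-terminal end of the gene, but the record does not state the intended edit or any accompanying donor template. The plasmid was deposited with work on transcription factor-directed differentiation of human oogonia-like cells.
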