Features (pLannotate 1.2.2; 18 found; start..end, strand, type, name):
      1..241     +  promoter       U6 promoter: RNA polymerase III promoter for human U6 snRNA
    270..345     +  misc_RNA       gRNA scaffold: guide RNA scaffold for the Streptococcus pyogenes CRISPR/Cas9 system
    352..395     +  misc_RNA       gRNA scaffold (fragment): guide RNA scaffold for the Streptococcus pyogenes CRISPR/Cas9 system
    442..727     +  enhancer       CMV enhancer: human cytomegalovirus immediate early enhancer; contains an 18-bp deletion relative to the standard CMV enhancer
    729..1006    +  promoter       chicken β-actin promoter: No description available
   1007..1234    +  intron         hybrid intron: hybrid between chicken β-actin (CBA) and minute virus of mice (MMV) introns (Gray et al., 2011)
   1372..2973    +  CDS            Cas9(N): N-terminal portion of Streptococcus pyogenes Cas9 (Zetsche et al., 2015)
   2974..5472    +  CDS            Cas9(C): C-terminal portion of Streptococcus pyogenes Cas9 (Zetsche et al., 2015)
   5473..5520    +  CDS            nucleoplasmin NLS: bipartite nuclear localization signal from nucleoplasmin
   5554..5665    +  polyA_signal   bGH poly(A) signal: bovine growth hormone polyadenylation signal
   5770..5910    +  repeat_region  AAV2 ITR: inverted terminal repeat of adeno-associated virus serotype 2 inverted
   5915..5966    -  misc_feature   bom (fragment): basis of mobility region from pBR322
   5985..6440    +  rep_origin     f1 ori (sequence partly withheld): f1 bacteriophage origin of replication; arrow indicates direction of (+) strand synthesis
   6441..6490    -  misc_feature   bom (fragment): basis of mobility region from pBR322
   6592..6627    -  CDS            rop (fragment): Rop protein, which maintains plasmids at low copy number; rop
   6722..6826    +  promoter       AmpR promoter: bla
   6827..7687    +  CDS            AmpR: β-lactamase; bla; confers resistance to ampicillin, carbenicillin, and related antibiotics
   7858..8446    +  rep_origin     ori: high-copy-number ColE1/pMB1/pBR322/pUC origin of replication
>Addgene plasmid #222913 | pX330_NPM2_cterm3 | addgene full sequence | sequence record 439870 | Addgene NGS Result
GAGGGCCTATTTCCCATGATTCCTTCATATTTGCATATACGATACAAGGCTGTTAGAGAGATAATTGGAA
TTAATTTGACTGTAAACACAAAGATATTAGTACAAAATACGTGACGTAGAAAGTAATAATTTCTTGGGTA
GTTTGCAGTTTTAAAATTATGTTTTAAAATGGACTATCATATGCTTACCGTAACTTGAAAGTATTTCGAT
TTCTTGGCTTTATATATCTTGTGGAAAGGACGAAACACCGAAATGAGGAGCCACGCCTTGTTTTAGAGCT
AGAAATAGCAAGTTAAAATAAGGCTAGTCCGTTATCAACTTGAAAAAGTGGCACCGAGTCGGTGCTTTTT
TGTTTTAGAGCTAGAAATAGCAAGTTAAAATAAGGCTAGTCCGTTTTTAGCGCGTGCGCCAATTCTGCAG
ACAAATGGCTCTAGAGGTACCCGTTACATAACTTACGGTAAATGGCCCGCCTGGCTGACCGCCCAACGAC
CCCCGCCCATTGACGTCAATAGTAACGCCAATAGGGACTTTCCATTGACGTCAATGGGTGGAGTATTTAC
GGTAAACTGCCCACTTGGCAGTACATCAAGTGTATCATATGCCAAGTACGCCCCCTATTGACGTCAATGA
CGGTAAATGGCCCGCCTGGCATTGTGCCCAGTACATGACCTTATGGGACTTTCCTACTTGGCAGTACATC
TACGTATTAGTCATCGCTATTACCATGGTCGAGGTGAGCCCCACGTTCTGCTTCACTCTCCCCATCTCCC
CCCCCTCCCCACCCCCAATTTTGTATTTATTTATTTTTTAATTATTTTGTGCAGCGATGGGGGCGGGGGG
GGGGGGGGGGCGCGCGCCAGGCGGGGCGGGGCGGGGCGAGGGGCGGGGCGGGGCGAGGCGGAGAGGTGCG
GCGGCAGCCAATCAGAGCGGCGCGCTCCGAAAGTTTCCTTTTATGGCGAGGCGGCGGCGGCGGCGGCCCT
ATAAAAAGCGAAGCGCGCGGCGGGCGGGAGTCGCTGCGCGCTGCCTTCGCCCCGTGCCCCGCTCCGCCGC
CGCCTCGCGCCGCCCGCCCCGGCTCTGACTGACCGCGTTACTCCCACAGGTGAGCGGGCGGGACGGCCCT
TCTCCTCCGGGCTGTAATTAGCTGAGCAAGAGGTAAGGGTTTAAGGGATGGTTGGTTGGTGGGGTATTAA
TGTTTAATTACCTGGAGCACCTGCCTGAAATCACTTTTTTTCAGGTTGGACCGGTGCCACCATGGACTAT
AAGGACCACGACGGAGACTACAAGGATCATGATATTGATTACAAAGACGATGACGATAAGATGGCCCCAA
AGAAGAAGCGGAAGGTCGGTATCCACGGAGTCCCAGCAGCCGACAAGAAGTACAGCATCGGCCTGGACAT
CGGCACCAACTCTGTGGGCTGGGCCGTGATCACCGACGAGTACAAGGTGCCCAGCAAGAAATTCAAGGTG
CTGGGCAACACCGACCGGCACAGCATCAAGAAGAACCTGATCGGAGCCCTGCTGTTCGACAGCGGCGAAA
CAGCCGAGGCCACCCGGCTGAAGAGAACCGCCAGAAGAAGATACACCAGACGGAAGAACCGGATCTGCTA
TCTGCAAGAGATCTTCAGCAACGAGATGGCCAAGGTGGACGACAGCTTCTTCCACAGACTGGAAGAGTCC
TTCCTGGTGGAAGAGGATAAGAAGCACGAGCGGCACCCCATCTTCGGCAACATCGTGGACGAGGTGGCCT
ACCACGAGAAGTACCCCACCATCTACCACCTGAGAAAGAAACTGGTGGACAGCACCGACAAGGCCGACCT
GCGGCTGATCTATCTGGCCCTGGCCCACATGATCAAGTTCCGGGGCCACTTCCTGATCGAGGGCGACCTG
AACCCCGACAACAGCGACGTGGACAAGCTGTTCATCCAGCTGGTGCAGACCTACAACCAGCTGTTCGAGG
AAAACCCCATCAACGCCAGCGGCGTGGACGCCAAGGCCATCCTGTCTGCCAGACTGAGCAAGAGCAGACG
GCTGGAAAATCTGATCGCCCAGCTGCCCGGCGAGAAGAAGAATGGCCTGTTCGGAAACCTGATTGCCCTG
AGCCTGGGCCTGACCCCCAACTTCAAGAGCAACTTCGACCTGGCCGAGGATGCCAAACTGCAGCTGAGCA
AGGACACCTACGACGACGACCTGGACAACCTGCTGGCCCAGATCGGCGACCAGTACGCCGACCTGTTTCT
GGCCGCCAAGAACCTGTCCGACGCCATCCTGCTGAGCGACATCCTGAGAGTGAACACCGAGATCACCAAG
GCCCCCCTGAGCGCCTCTATGATCAAGAGATACGACGAGCACCACCAGGACCTGACCCTGCTGAAAGCTC
TCGTGCGGCAGCAGCTGCCTGAGAAGTACAAAGAGATTTTCTTCGACCAGAGCAAGAACGGCTACGCCGG
CTACATTGACGGCGGAGCCAGCCAGGAAGAGTTCTACAAGTTCATCAAGCCCATCCTGGAAAAGATGGAC
GGCACCGAGGAACTGCTCGTGAAGCTGAACAGAGAGGACCTGCTGCGGAAGCAGCGGACCTTCGACAACG
GCAGCATCCCCCACCAGATCCACCTGGGAGAGCTGCACGCCATTCTGCGGCGGCAGGAAGATTTTTACCC
ATTCCTGAAGGACAACCGGGAAAAGATCGAGAAGATCCTGACCTTCCGCATCCCCTACTACGTGGGCCCT
CTGGCCAGGGGAAACAGCAGATTCGCCTGGATGACCAGAAAGAGCGAGGAAACCATCACCCCCTGGAACT
TCGAGGAAGTGGTGGACAAGGGCGCTTCCGCCCAGAGCTTCATCGAGCGGATGACCAACTTCGATAAGAA
CCTGCCCAACGAGAAGGTGCTGCCCAAGCACAGCCTGCTGTACGAGTACTTCACCGTGTATAACGAGCTG
ACCAAAGTGAAATACGTGACCGAGGGAATGAGAAAGCCCGCCTTCCTGAGCGGCGAGCAGAAAAAGGCCA
TCGTGGACCTGCTGTTCAAGACCAACCGGAAAGTGACCGTGAAGCAGCTGAAAGAGGACTACTTCAAGAA
AATCGAGTGCTTCGACTCCGTGGAAATCTCCGGCGTGGAAGATCGGTTCAACGCCTCCCTGGGCACATAC
CACGATCTGCTGAAAATTATCAAGGACAAGGACTTCCTGGACAATGAGGAAAACGAGGACATTCTGGAAG
ATATCGTGCTGACCCTGACACTGTTTGAGGACAGAGAGATGATCGAGGAACGGCTGAAAACCTATGCCCA
CCTGTTCGACGACAAAGTGATGAAGCAGCTGAAGCGGCGGAGATACACCGGCTGGGGCAGGCTGAGCCGG
AAGCTGATCAACGGCATCCGGGACAAGCAGTCCGGCAAGACAATCCTGGATTTCCTGAAGTCCGACGGCT
TCGCCAACAGAAACTTCATGCAGCTGATCCACGACGACAGCCTGACCTTTAAAGAGGACATCCAGAAAGC
CCAGGTGTCCGGCCAGGGCGATAGCCTGCACGAGCACATTGCCAATCTGGCCGGCAGCCCCGCCATTAAG
AAGGGCATCCTGCAGACAGTGAAGGTGGTGGACGAGCTCGTGAAAGTGATGGGCCGGCACAAGCCCGAGA
ACATCGTGATCGAAATGGCCAGAGAGAACCAGACCACCCAGAAGGGACAGAAGAACAGCCGCGAGAGAAT
GAAGCGGATCGAAGAGGGCATCAAAGAGCTGGGCAGCCAGATCCTGAAAGAACACCCCGTGGAAAACACC
CAGCTGCAGAACGAGAAGCTGTACCTGTACTACCTGCAGAATGGGCGGGATATGTACGTGGACCAGGAAC
TGGACATCAACCGGCTGTCCGACTACGATGTGGACCATATCGTGCCTCAGAGCTTTCTGAAGGACGACTC
CATCGACAACAAGGTGCTGACCAGAAGCGACAAGAACCGGGGCAAGAGCGACAACGTGCCCTCCGAAGAG
GTCGTGAAGAAGATGAAGAACTACTGGCGGCAGCTGCTGAACGCCAAGCTGATTACCCAGAGAAAGTTCG
ACAATCTGACCAAGGCCGAGAGAGGCGGCCTGAGCGAACTGGATAAGGCCGGCTTCATCAAGAGACAGCT
GGTGGAAACCCGGCAGATCACAAAGCACGTGGCACAGATCCTGGACTCCCGGATGAACACTAAGTACGAC
GAGAATGACAAGCTGATCCGGGAAGTGAAAGTGATCACCCTGAAGTCCAAGCTGGTGTCCGATTTCCGGA
AGGATTTCCAGTTTTACAAAGTGCGCGAGATCAACAACTACCACCACGCCCACGACGCCTACCTGAACGC
CGTCGTGGGAACCGCCCTGATCAAAAAGTACCCTAAGCTGGAAAGCGAGTTCGTGTACGGCGACTACAAG
GTGTACGACGTGCGGAAGATGATCGCCAAGAGCGAGCAGGAAATCGGCAAGGCTACCGCCAAGTACTTCT
TCTACAGCAACATCATGAACTTTTTCAAGACCGAGATTACCCTGGCCAACGGCGAGATCCGGAAGCGGCC
TCTGATCGAGACAAACGGCGAAACCGGGGAGATCGTGTGGGATAAGGGCCGGGATTTTGCCACCGTGCGG
AAAGTGCTGAGCATGCCCCAAGTGAATATCGTGAAAAAGACCGAGGTGCAGACAGGCGGCTTCAGCAAAG
AGTCTATCCTGCCCAAGAGGAACAGCGATAAGCTGATCGCCAGAAAGAAGGACTGGGACCCTAAGAAGTA
CGGCGGCTTCGACAGCCCCACCGTGGCCTATTCTGTGCTGGTGGTGGCCAAAGTGGAAAAGGGCAAGTCC
AAGAAACTGAAGAGTGTGAAAGAGCTGCTGGGGATCACCATCATGGAAAGAAGCAGCTTCGAGAAGAATC
CCATCGACTTTCTGGAAGCCAAGGGCTACAAAGAAGTGAAAAAGGACCTGATCATCAAGCTGCCTAAGTA
CTCCCTGTTCGAGCTGGAAAACGGCCGGAAGAGAATGCTGGCCTCTGCCGGCGAACTGCAGAAGGGAAAC
GAACTGGCCCTGCCCTCCAAATATGTGAACTTCCTGTACCTGGCCAGCCACTATGAGAAGCTGAAGGGCT
CCCCCGAGGATAATGAGCAGAAACAGCTGTTTGTGGAACAGCACAAGCACTACCTGGACGAGATCATCGA
GCAGATCAGCGAGTTCTCCAAGAGAGTGATCCTGGCCGACGCTAATCTGGACAAAGTGCTGTCCGCCTAC
AACAAGCACCGGGATAAGCCCATCAGAGAGCAGGCCGAGAATATCATCCACCTGTTTACCCTGACCAATC
TGGGAGCCCCTGCCGCCTTCAAGTACTTTGACACCACCATCGACCGGAAGAGGTACACCAGCACCAAAGA
GGTGCTGGACGCCACCCTGATCCACCAGAGCATCACCGGCCTGTACGAGACACGGATCGACCTGTCTCAG
CTGGGAGGCGACAAAAGGCCGGCGGCCACGAAAAAGGCCGGCCAGGCAAAAAAGAAAAAGTAAGAATTCC
TAGAGCTCGCTGATCAGCCTCGACTGTGCCTTCTAGTTGCCAGCCATCTGTTGTTTGCCCCTCCCCCGTG
CCTTCCTTGACCCTGGAAGGTGCCACTCCCACTGTCCTTTCCTAATAAAATGAGGAAATTGCATCGCATT
GTCTGAGTAGGTGTCATTCTATTCTGGGGGGTGGGGTGGGGCAGGACAGCAAGGGGGAGGATTGGGAAGA
GAATAGCAGGCATGCTGGGGAGCGGCCGCAGGAACCCCTAGTGATGGAGTTGGCCACTCCCTCTCTGCGC
GCTCGCTCGCTCACTGAGGCCGGGCGACCAAAGGTCGCCCGACGCCCGGGCTTTGCCCGGGCGGCCTCAG
TGAGCGAGCGAGCGCGCAGCTGCCTGCAGGGGCGCCTGATGCGGTATTTTCTCCTTACGCATCTGTGCGG
TATTTCACACCGCATA
[95 nt withheld, positions 5967-6061]
T
[46 nt withheld, positions 6063-6108]
C
[141 nt withheld, positions 6110-6250]
CCTTTGACGTTGGAGTCCACGTTCTTT
[37 nt withheld, positions 6278-6314]
ACTCTATCTCGGGCTATTCTTTTGATTTATAAGGGATTTTGCCGATTTCGGTCTATTGGTTAAAAAATGA
GCTGATTTAACAAAAATTTAACGCGAATTTTAACAAAATATTAACGTTTACAATTTTATGGTGCACTCTC
AGTACAATCTGCTCTGATGCCGCATAGTTAAGCCAGCCCCGACACCCGCCAACACCCGCTGACGCGCCCT
GACGGGCTTGTCTGCTCCCGGCATCCGCTTACAGACAAGCTGTGACCGTCTCCGGGAGCTGCATGTGTCA
GAGGTTTTCACCGTCATCACCGAAACGCGCGAGACGAAAGGGCCTCGTGATACGCCTATTTTTATAGGTT
AATGTCATGATAATAATGGTTTCTTAGACGTCAGGTGGCACTTTTCGGGGAAATGTGCGCGGAACCCCTA
TTTGTTTATTTTTCTAAATACATTCAAATATGTATCCGCTCATGAGACAATAACCCTGATAAATGCTTCA
ATAATATTGAAAAAGGAAGAGTATGAGTATTCAACATTTCCGTGTCGCCCTTATTCCCTTTTTTGCGGCA
TTTTGCCTTCCTGTTTTTGCTCACCCAGAAACGCTGGTGAAAGTAAAAGATGCTGAAGATCAGTTGGGTG
CACGAGTGGGTTACATCGAACTGGATCTCAACAGCGGTAAGATCCTTGAGAGTTTTCGCCCCGAAGAACG
TTTTCCAATGATGAGCACTTTTAAAGTTCTGCTATGTGGCGCGGTATTATCCCGTATTGACGCCGGGCAA
GAGCAACTCGGTCGCCGCATACACTATTCTCAGAATGACTTGGTTGAGTACTCACCAGTCACAGAAAAGC
ATCTTACGGATGGCATGACAGTAAGAGAATTATGCAGTGCTGCCATAACCATGAGTGATAACACTGCGGC
CAACTTACTTCTGACAACGATCGGAGGACCGAAGGAGCTAACCGCTTTTTTGCACAACATGGGGGATCAT
GTAACTCGCCTTGATCGTTGGGAACCGGAGCTGAATGAAGCCATACCAAACGACGAGCGTGACACCACGA
TGCCTGTAGCAATGGCAACAACGTTGCGCAAACTATTAACTGGCGAACTACTTACTCTAGCTTCCCGGCA
ACAATTAATAGACTGGATGGAGGCGGATAAAGTTGCAGGACCACTTCTGCGCTCGGCCCTTCCGGCTGGC
TGGTTTATTGCTGATAAATCTGGAGCCGGTGAGCGTGGAAGCCGCGGTATCATTGCAGCACTGGGGCCAG
ATGGTAAGCCCTCCCGTATCGTAGTTATCTACACGACGGGGAGTCAGGCAACTATGGATGAACGAAATAG
ACAGATCGCTGAGATAGGTGCCTCACTGATTAAGCATTGGTAACTGTCAGACCAAGTTTACTCATATATA
CTTTAGATTGATTTAAAACTTCATTTTTAATTTAAAAGGATCTAGGTGAAGATCCTTTTTGATAATCTCA
TGACCAAAATCCCTTAACGTGAGTTTTCGTTCCACTGAGCGTCAGACCCCGTAGAAAAGATCAAAGGATC
TTCTTGAGATCCTTTTTTTCTGCGCGTAATCTGCTGCTTGCAAACAAAAAAACCACCGCTACCAGCGGTG
GTTTGTTTGCCGGATCAAGAGCTACCAACTCTTTTTCCGAAGGTAACTGGCTTCAGCAGAGCGCAGATAC
CAAATACTGTTCTTCTAGTGTAGCCGTAGTTAGGCCACCACTTCAAGAACTCTGTAGCACCGCCTACATA
CCTCGCTCTGCTAATCCTGTTACCAGTGGCTGCTGCCAGTGGCGATAAGTCGTGTCTTACCGGGTTGGAC
TCAAGACGATAGTTACCGGATAAGGCGCAGCGGTCGGGCTGAACGGGGGGTTCGTGCACACAGCCCAGCT
TGGAGCGAACGACCTACACCGAACTGAGATACCTACAGCGTGAGCTATGAGAAAGCGCCACGCTTCCCGA
AGGGAGAAAGGCGGACAGGTATCCGGTAAGCGGCAGGGTCGGAACAGGAGAGCGCACGAGGGAGCTTCCA
GGGGGAAACGCCTGGTATCTTTATAGTCCTGTCGGGTTTCGCCACCTCTGACTTGAGCGTCGATTTTTGT
GATGCTCGTCAGGGGGGCGGAGCCTATGGAAAAACGCCAGCAACGCGGCCTTTTTACGGTTCCTGGCCTT
TTGCTGGCCTTTTGCTCACATGT
